Addgene plasmid #16688: pCS2+ Sizzled
Depositing lab: Marc Kirschner. Depositing organization: Harvard Medical School. Publication: Sizzled: a secreted Xwnt8 antagonist expressed in the ventral marginal zone of Xenopus embryos. Salic AN, Kroll KL, Evans LM, Kirschner MW. Development. 1997 Dec . 124(23):4739-48. PubMed 9428410.
Backbone
  Vector backbone: pCS2+
  Backbone size w/o insert (bp): 4100
  Vector type: Xenopus Expression
Growth in bacteria
  Bacterial resistance: Ampicillin, 100 μg/mL
  Growth temperature: 37°C
  Growth strain: DH5alpha
  Copy number: Unknown
Gene/Insert
  Gene/Insert name: Sizzled
  Species: X. laevis (frog)
  Entrez Gene: szl (a.k.a. XELAEV_18021029mg)
  Cloning method: Restriction Enzyme; 5′ cloning site BamHI (not destroyed); 3′ cloning site XhoI (not destroyed)
  Sequencing primers: 5′ SP6; 3′ EBV reverse
Terms and licenses: Academic/Nonprofit Terms; Industry Terms: Not Available to Industry
Depositor comments: This encodes a secreted antagonist of Xwnt-8. The entire open reading frame of sizzled was amplified by low-cycle number PCR using Pfu polymerase and cloned as a BamHI-XhoI fragment into pCS2+ .
How to cite: pCS2+ Sizzled was a gift from Marc Kirschner (Addgene plasmid # 16688 ; http://n2t.net/addgene:16688 ; RRID:Addgene_16688)
