[The description below was written by a language model from this plasmid's Addgene catalogue record.]
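Description:
pCS2+ Sizzled is a Xenopus expression plasmid built on the pCS2+ backbone (about 4.1 kb without insert) and carrying the complete open reading frame of the Xenopus laevis gene sizzled (szl). The coding region was amplified by low-cycle PCR with a proofreading polymerase and inserted as a BamHI–XhoI fragment; both sites remain intact, so the insert can be excised or moved. The plasmid is maintained in E. coli under ampicillin selection. The record gives no copy number, no insert size and no feature table, and it lists no epitope tag or reporter fused to the protein.

The regulatory elements are not itemised in the record. As a general matter, pCS2+ is a multipurpose vector in which the polylinker lies downstream of the simian CMV IE94 promoter and an SP6 phage promoter, and upstream of an SV40 late polyadenylation signal. This is consistent with the SP6 primer listed for sequencing the 5′ end of the insert. That arrangement allows either direct expression from injected or transfected DNA in vertebrate cells and embryos, or in vitro transcription of capped synthetic mRNA from linearised template for microinjection.

Sizzled encodes a secreted antagonist of Xwnt-8, and the associated publication describes its expression in the ventral marginal zone of the frog embryo. The construct is therefore suited to gain-of-function experiments, such as overexpressing Sizzled in Xenopus embryos or explants to examine how inhibiting Xwnt-8 signalling affects embryonic patterning. The record does not specify particular assays.
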