>Addgene plasmid #16688 | pCS2+ Sizzled | addgene partial sequence | sequence record 23868 | SP6 5'-ATTTAGGTGACACTATAG-3'
TTTCAGGATCCAACATGNTCCGGAGTCTTCCTGCTCCTCTGCGCCTCCATGCTGGCCTGCACCGCCGCCT
TTGACATAGGATTATCCACCAAGTGCGTCACCATTCCCACAGAGATGGCCATGTGCAATGACGTCGGCTA
CTCGGAGATGCGGCTGCCAAACCTGATGGGACACACTAACATGGCAGAAGTCGTGCCCAAGTCAGCAGAG
TGGCAGAACCTCCTACAAACCGGCTGCCACCCCTATGCCAGGACCTTCCTGTGCTCCCTGTTCGCCCCAG
TCTGCCTGGACACGTTCATCCAGCCCTGCCGTAGTATGTGTGTAGCTGTAAGAGACAGTTGTGCTCCAGT
TCTGGCATGTCATGGGCACTCCTGGCCTGAAAGCTTAGACTGTGACAGGTTCCCAGCTGGGGAAGACATG
TGCTTGGACACTCTCAGCAAAGAGTATCAGTACTCCTATAAAGAATTGCCTAAGCCAAGTTGCCAGGGCT
GCCCGCTGATTGAAGAATTCTTCTCACACAAGACAGTCTTGGAAGCTTTCTGTGACAATAATTTTGCTGT
TAAAGTGAAATTGGCAAAGAAGAAATCAGCTTCAGGACTTTATGAATATGAGACTGAAGGCCCAGTTGAG
TTCATTAAACAAGGTCTGCTCCTTCCATATGACACACGTACCATGATTGAACAGTGGCTGCTGATTAATG
AGAATTGTGCTCAGAAGCTGATACGGAACCAGACCCACAGTGTATGTTATTGCTGGTGAGATCCATCATG
GCAG
