>Addgene plasmid #16688 | pCS2+ Sizzled | addgene partial sequence | sequence record 23869 | 16688 with EBVrev
CGGACTCGTATACGACTCACTATAGTTCTAGAGGCTCGAGTTAACATTTATGATGTCTCCACCTCCTTGT
GGCCAGTGTCAGCTGAGAGTCCTTTTTTTGCCAGTGGAATATTCTGTTGACTTTAACCTTGCCATGATGG
ATCTCACCAGCAATAACATACACTGTGGGTCTGGTCCGTATCAGCTTCTGAGCACAATTCTCATTAATCA
GCAGCCACTGTTCAATCATGGTACGTGTGTCATATGGAAGGAGCAGACCTTGTTTAATGAACTCAACTGG
GCCTTCAGTCTCATATTCATAAAGTCCTGAAGCTGATTTCTTCTTTGCCAATTTCACTTTAACAGCAAAA
TTATTGTCACAGAAAGCTTCCAAGACTGTCTTGTGTGAGAAGAATTCTTCAATCAGCGGGCAGCCCTGGC
AACTTGGCTTAGGCAATTCTTTATAGGAGTACTGATACTCTTTGCTGAGAGTGTCCAAGCACATGTCTTC
CCCAGCTGGGAACCTGTCACAGTCTAAGCTTTCAGGCCAGGAGTGCCCATGACATGCCAGAACTGGAGCA
CAACTGTCTCTTACAGCTACACACNAGGGNNNNNNGCCTGNGATGANCGTGTCCAGGCAGACTGGGGCGA
ACAGGGAGCACAGGAAGGTCCTGGCATAGGGGTGGCAGCCGGTTTGTAGGAGGTCTGCCACTCTGCTGAC
TGGGCACGACTTCTGCATGTAGTGTGTCCANCANCAGGTTGGCANCGCACTCGATACCNACNCNTGCCAG
GCCTCCTGGGANGGGACCNTGGGNAANCANGNCAAGNGNGNCAGCACNGAGCCAAA
